>Addgene plasmid #31404 | pCHNFI-A4 | depositor full sequence | sequence record 14391 | Author sequence
GAATTCGAGCTTGCATGCCTGCAGGTCGTTACATAACTTACGGTAAATGGCCCGCCTGGCTGACCGCCCA
ACGACCCCCGCCCATTGACGTCAATAATGACGTATGTTCCCATAGTAACGCCAATAGGGACTTTCCATTG
ACGTCAATGGGTGGAGTATTTACGGTAAACTGCCCACTTGGCAGTACATCAAGTGTATCATATGCCAAGT
ACGCCCCCTATTGACGTCAATGACGGTAAATGGCCCGCCTGGCATTATGCCCAGTACATGACCTTATGGG
ACTTTCCTACTTGGCAGTACATCTACGTATTAGTCATCGCTATTACCATGGTGATGCGGTTTTGGCAGTA
CATCAATGGGCGTGGATAGCGGTTTGACTCACGGGGATTTCCAAGTCTCCACCCCATTGACGTCAATGGG
AGTTTGTTTTGGCACCAAAATCAACGGGACTTTCCAAAATGTCGTAACAACTCCGCCCCATTGACGCAAA
TGGGCGGTAGGCGTGTACGGTGGGAGGTCTATATAAGCAGAGCTCGTTTAGTGAACCGTCAGATCGCCTG
GAGACGCCATCCACGCTGTTTTGACCTCCATAGAAGACACCGGGACCGATCCAGCCTCCGGACTCTAGAG
GATCCGGTACTCGAGGAACTGAAAAACCAGAAAGTTAACTGGTAAGTTTAGTCTTTTTGTCTTTTATTTC
AGGTCCCGGATCCGGTGGTGGTGCAAATCAAAGAACTGCTCCTCAGTGGATGTTGCCTTTACTTCTAGGC
CTGTACGGAAGTGTTACTTCTGCTCTAAAAGCTGCGGAATTGTACCCGCGGCCGCCAGCCATGTATCCTT
ACGATGTACCAGACTATGCTGGGCCTCACGGGCCGATGTATTCTCCGCTCTGTCTCACCCAGGATGAGTT
TCATCCTTTCATTGAAGCACTTCTGCCCCATGTCCGCGCCTTCGCCTACACATGGTTCAACCTGCAGGCC
CGAAAGCGGAAATACTTCAAAAAACATGAGAAGCGCATGTCGAAAGAAGAGGAGAGGGCCGTGAAGGATG
AACTGCTAAGCGAGAAGCCCGAGGTCAAGCAGAAGTGGGCTTCCCGACTTCTGGCCAAGTTACGGAAAGA
TATCCGACCCGAGTACCGAGAGGATTTTGTTCTTACAGTTACAGGGAAAAAACCTCCATGCTGTGTTCTT
TCCAACCCTGATCAGAAAGGCAAGATGCGGAGAATTGACTGCCTCCGCCAGGCAGATAAAGTATGGAGGT
TGGACCTCGTCATGGTGATCTTGTTCAAAGGTATTCCGCTGGAAAGTACTGATGGCGAGCGCCTTGTAAA
GAGTCCACAGTGCTCTAATCCAGGGCTCTGTGTCCAGCCCCATCACATAGGGGTTTCTGTAAAGGAACTC
GATTTATATTTGGCATACTTTGTACATGCAGCAGATTCAAGTCAATCTGAAAGTCCCAGCCAGCCAAGTG
AAGCTGACATTAAGGACCAGCCAGAAAATGGACATTTGGGCTTCCAGGACAGCTTTGTCACATCAGGTGT
TTTCAGTGTGACTGAGCTAGTAAGAGTGTCACAAACACCAATAGCTGCAGGAACCGGCCCCAATTTTTCT
CTCTCTGATTTGGAAAGTTCTTCATACTACAGCATGAGTCCAGGAGCAATGAGGAGGTCTCTGCCCAGCA
CATCCTCTACCAGCTCTACAAAGCGCCTCAAGTCTGTGGAGGATGAAATGGACAGTCCTGGTGAAGAACC
ATTTTACACAGGCCAAGGGCGCTCCCCAGGGAGTGGCAGCCAGTCCAGTGGATGGCATGAAGTAGAGCCA
GGCTTGCCATCTCCAAGCACACTGAAGAAGTCTGAGAAGTCTGGTTTCAGCAGCCCCTCCCCTTCGCAGA
CCTCCTCCCTGGGAACAGCATTCACACAGCATCACCGACCTGTCATTACAGGACCCAGAGCAAGTCCACA
TGCGACGCCATCGACTCTCCACTTTCCAACGTCACCCATCATCCAGCAGCCTGGGCCTTACTTCTCACAC
CCAGCCATCCGTTACCACCCTCAGGAGACGCTGAAAGAGTTTGTCCAACTTGTCTGTCCTGATGCTGGTC
AGCAAGCTGGACAGGTGGGGTTCCTCAATCCCAATGGAAGCAGTCAAGGCAAGGTGCACAACCCATTCCT
CCCCACCCCAATGTTGCCGCCGCCGCCACCACCACCGATGGCCAGGCCTGTGCCTCTGCCCATGCCAGAC
ACCAAGCCTCCAACCACATCAACAGAAGGAGGTGCAGCCTCCCCCACCTCACCGATCCTGGTACCTGGGA
TAAAAGTTGCAGCATCCCACCATCCTCCAGACAGACCACCTGACCCCTTCTCAACTCTGTAACATGGACG
CAACCTCAACCCGGCGCAGTTACAACTTCACTGTCAGTGGAAGGGGAGCGAAACCAACTCGAATCAACTT
ATACATGGAAACAGCAAACATCGTGGTCAAACAGCAAAGGCCATAACTTTTTGGGATTCTTTTTTTTTCT
TTTTTTCTTTTTTTCTTTTTTTTTTTCTTTTTTAATACTTTAGGGACTGTCGTAATTTCTCATGGTGCTG
GAAATGGTTGGGCTGTGTGACATTTGAAGTCTAGCTAGGGCCGCGGGGATCCAGACATGATAAGATACAT
TGATGAGTTTGGACAAACCACAACTAGAATGCAGTGAAAAAAATGCTTTATTTGTGAAATTTGTGATGCT
ATTGCTTTATTTGTAACCATTATAAGCTGCAATAAACAAGTTAACAACAACAATTGCATTCATTTTATGT
TTCAGGTTCAGGGGGAGGTGTGGGAGGTTTTTTCGGATCCTCTAGAGTCGACCTGCAGGCATGCAAGCTT
GGCGTAATCATGGTCATAGCTGTTTCCTGTGTGAAATTGTTATCCGCTCACAATTCCACACAACATACGA
GCCGGAAGCATAAAGTGTAAAGCCTGGGGTGCCTAATGAGTGAGCTAACTCACATTAATTGCGTTGCGCT
CACTGCCCGCTTTCCAGTCGGGAAACCTGTCGTGCCAGCTGCATTAATGAATCGGCCAACGCGCGGGGAG
AGGCGGTTTGCGTATTGGGCGCTCTTCCGCTTCCTCGCTCACTGACTCGCTGCGCTCGGTCGTTCGGCTG
CGGCGAGCGGTATCAGCTCACTCAAAGGCGGTAATACGGTTATCCACAGAATCAGGGGATAACGCAGGAA
AGAACATGTGAGCAAAAGGCCAGCAAAAGGCCAGGAACCGTAAAAAGGCCGCGTTGCTGGCGTTTTTCCA
TAGGCTCCGCCCCCCTGACGAGCATCACAAAAATCGACGCTCAAGTCAGAGGTGGCGAAACCCGACAGGA
CTATAAAGATACCAGGCGTTTCCCCCTGGAAGCTCCCTCGTGCGCTCTCCTGTTCCGACCCTGCCGCTTA
CCGGATACCTGTCCGCCTTTCTCCCTTCGGGAAGCGTGGCGCTTTCTCATAGCTCACGCTGTAGGTATCT
CAGTTCGGTGTAGGTCGTTCGCTCCAAGCTGGGCTGTGTGCACGAACCCCCCGTTCAGCCCGACCGCTGC
GCCTTATCCGGTAACTATCGTCTTGAGTCCAACCCGGTAAGACACGACTTATCGCCACTGGCAGCAGCCA
CTGGTAACAGGATTAGCAGAGCGAGGTATGTAGGCGGTGCTACAGAGTTCTTGAAGTGGTGGCCTAACTA
CGGCTACACTAGAAGGACAGTATTTGGTATCTGCGCTCTGCTGAAGCCAGTTACCTTCGGAAAAAGAGTT
GGTAGCTCTTGATCCGGCAAACAAACCACCGCTGGTAGCGGTGGTTTTTTTGTTTGCAAGCAGCAGATTA
CGCGCAGAAAAAAAGGATCTCAAGAAGATCCTTTGATCTTTTCTACGGGGTCTGACGCTCAGTGGAACGA
AAACTCACGTTAAGGGATTTTGGTCATGAGATTATCAAAAAGGATCTTCACCTAGATCCTTTTAAATTAA
AAATGAAGTTTTAAATCAATCTAAAGTATATATGAGTAAACTTGGTCTGACAGTTACCAATGCTTAATCA
GTGAGGCACCTATCTCAGCGATCTGTCTATTTCGTTCATCCATAGTTGCCTGACTCCCCGTCGTGTAGAT
AACTACGATACGGGAGGGCTTACCATCTGGCCCCAGTGCTGCAATGATACCGCGAGACCCACGCTCACCG
GCTCCAGATTTATCAGCAATAAACCAGCCAGCCGGAAGGGCCGAGCGCAGAAGTGGTCCTGCAACTTTAT
CCGCCTCCATCCAGTCTATTAATTGTTGCCGGGAAGCTAGAGTAAGTAGTTCGCCAGTTAATAGTTTGCG
CAACGTTGTTGCCATTGCTACAGGCATCGTGGTGTCACGCTCGTCGTTTGGTATGGCTTCATTCAGCTCC
GGTTCCCAACGATCAAGGCGAGTTACATGATCCCCCATGTTGTGCAAAAAAGCGGTTAGCTCCTTCGGTC
CTCCGATCGTTGTCAGAAGTAAGTTGGCCGCAGTGTTATCACTCATGGTTATGGCAGCACTGCATAATTC
TCTTACTGTCATGCCATCCGTAAGATGCTTTTCTGTGACTGGTGAGTACTCAACCAAGTCATTCTGAGAA
TAGTGTATGCGGCGACCGAGTTGCTCTTGCCCGGCGTCAATACGGGATAATACCGCGCCACATAGCAGAA
CTTTAAAAGTGCTCATCATTGGAAAACGTTCTTCGGGGCGAAAACTCTCAAGGATCTTACCGCTGTTGAG
ATCCAGTTCGATGTAACCCACTCGTGCACCCAACTGATCTTCAGCATCTTTTACTTTCACCAGCGTTTCT
GGGTGAGCAAAAACAGGAAGGCAAAATGCCGCAAAAAAGGGAATAAGGGCGACACGGAAATGTTGAATAC
TCATACTCTTCCTTTTTCAATATTATTGAAGCATTTATCAGGGTTATTGTCTCATGAGCGGATACATATT
TGAATGTATTTAGAAAAATAAACAAATAGGGGTTCCGCGCACATTTCCCCGAAAAGTGCCACCTGACGTC
TAAGAAACCATTATTATCATGACATTAACCTATAAAAATAGGCGTATCACGAGGCCCTTTCGTCTCGCGC
GTTTCGGTGATGACGGTGAAAACCTCTGACACATGCAGCTCCCGGAGACGGTCACAGCTTGTCTGTAAGC
GGATGCCGGGAGCAGACAAGCCCGTCAGGGCGCGTCAGCGGGTGTTGGCGGGTGTCGGGGCTGGCTTAAC
TATGCGGCATCAGAGCAGATTGTACTGAGAGTGCACCATATGCGGTGTGAAATACCGCACAGATGCGTAA
GGAGAAAATACCGCATCAGGCGCCATTCGCCATTCAGGCTGCGCAACTGTTGGGAAGGGCGATCGGTGCG
GGCCTCTTCGCTATTACGCCAGCTGGCGAAAGGGGGATGTGCTGCAAGGCGATTAAGTTGGGTAACGCCA
GGGTTTTCCCAGTCACGACGTTGTAAAACGACGGCCAGT
Features (pLannotate 1.2.2; 18 found; start..end, strand, type, name):
      8..28      -  misc_feature   MCS (fragment): pUC18/19 multiple cloning site
     27..330     +  enhancer       CMV enhancer: human cytomegalovirus immediate early enhancer
    331..534     +  promoter       CMV promoter: human cytomegalovirus (CMV) immediate early promoter
    672..768     +  intron         SV40 intron: modified SV40 intron with splice donor and acceptor sites
    876..2294    +  CDS            Nfia (fragment): NFIA_RAT - Also known as Nf1l21. Experimental evidence at protein level: Swiss-Prot protein existence level 1. Recognizes and binds the palindromic sequence 5'- TTGGCNNNNNGCCAA-3' present in viral and cellular promoters and in the origin of replication of adenovirus type 2. These proteins are individually capable of activating transcription and replication. From Rattus norvegicus (Rat).
   2507..2523    +  promoter       ADH1 promoter (fragment): S. cerevisiae ADH1; promoter for alcohol dehydrogenase 1
   2638..2772    -  polyA_signal   SV40 poly(A) signal: SV40 polyadenylation signal
   2835..2870    +  misc_feature   MCS (fragment): pUC18/19 multiple cloning site
   2907..2923    -  protein_bind   lac operator: The lac repressor binds to the lac operator to inhibit transcription in E. coli. This inhibition can be relieved by adding lactose or isopropyl-β-D-thiogalactopyranoside (IPTG). lac repressor encoded by lacI
   2931..2961    -  promoter       lac promoter: promoter for the E. coli lac operon
   2976..2997    -  protein_bind   CAP binding site: CAP binding activates transcription in the presence of cAMP. E. coli catabolite activator protein
   3010..3102    -  CDS            lacI (fragment): lac repressor; lacI; The lac repressor binds to the lac operator to inhibit transcription in E. coli. This inhibition can be relieved by adding lactose or isopropyl-β-D-thiogalactopyranoside (IPTG).
   3285..3873    -  rep_origin     ori: high-copy-number ColE1/pMB1/pBR322/pUC origin of replication
   4044..4904    -  CDS            AmpR: β-lactamase; bla; confers resistance to ampicillin, carbenicillin, and related antibiotics
   4905..5009    -  promoter       AmpR promoter: bla
   5104..5139    +  CDS            rop (fragment): Rop protein, which maintains plasmids at low copy number; rop
   5241..5340    +  misc_feature   bom (fragment): basis of mobility region from pBR322
   5346..4       -  CDS            lacZα (fragment) (across the origin): LacZα fragment of β-galactosidase; lacZ fragment
