[The description below was written by a language model from this plasmid's Addgene catalogue record and pLannotate feature annotations shown in this document.]
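Description:
pCHNFI-A4 is a mammalian expression plasmid built on the pCMVbeta backbone that drives expression of mouse Nuclear Factor I-A isoform 4 (Nfia, NFIA4) carrying an N-terminal HA epitope tag. The depositor's full sequence is about 5.5 kb. It is maintained in E. coli through a high-copy ColE1/pUC-type origin and selected with ampicillin via the β-lactamase gene and its native promoter. The remaining bacterial annotations (lac promoter and operator, CAP site, and fragments of lacZα, lacI, rop, bom and the pUC polylinker) are leftovers of the pUC/pBR322-derived backbone and have no role in the payload.

The expression cassette consists of the human cytomegalovirus immediate-early enhancer and promoter, followed by a modified SV40 intron with splice donor and acceptor sites, which generally improves processing and accumulation of the transcript. Next comes the NFI-A coding region, and an SV40 polyadenylation signal lies downstream, although it is annotated on the opposite strand. The catalogue lists the insert as roughly 2 kb, while the automated annotation marks about 1.4 kb as an Nfia coding fragment. That fragment was matched to the rat protein, which reflects the closest database entry rather than the stated mouse origin. The HA tag is not separately annotated, and the 17-nt "ADH1 promoter" hit is most likely a spurious match.

NFI proteins bind a palindromic TTGGC-type site in viral and cellular promoters and can activate transcription and adenoviral replication. According to the associated publication, this construct belongs to work comparing how different NFI isoforms activate simple versus complex NFI-responsive promoters. It is suited to transient transfection of mammalian cells, with the HA tag allowing detection of the expressed isoform.
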