Addgene plasmid #31404: pCHNFI-A4
Depositing lab: Richard Gronostajski. Depositing organization: University at Buffalo (SUNY Buffalo). Publication: Nuclear factor I (NFI) isoforms differentially activate simple versus complex NFI-responsive promoters. Chaudhry AZ, Vitullo AD, Gronostajski RM. J Biol Chem. 1998 Jul 17. 273(29):18538-46. 10.1074/jbc.273.29.18538 PubMed 9660824.
Backbone
  Vector backbone: pCMVbeta
  Vector type: Mammalian Expression
Growth in bacteria
  Bacterial resistance: Ampicillin, 100 μg/mL
  Growth temperature: 37°C
  Growth strain: DH5alpha
  Growth instructions: DH5alpha
  Copy number: High Copy
Gene/Insert
  Gene/Insert name: Nuclear Factor IA isoform 4 (alt names: NFIA4; NFIA)
  Species: M. musculus (mouse)
  Insert size (bp): 2021
  GenBank ID: CAM26612
  Entrez Gene: Nfia (a.k.a. 1110047K16Rik, 9430022M17Rik, CTF, NF1-A, NF1A)
  Tag / fusion protein: HA (N terminal on insert)
  Cloning method: Restriction Enzyme
  Sequencing primers: 5′ NA
Terms and licenses: Academic/Nonprofit Terms; Industry Terms: Not Available to Industry
How to cite: pCHNFI-A4 was a gift from Richard Gronostajski (Addgene plasmid # 31404)
