>Addgene plasmid #31404 | pCHNFI-A4 | addgene partial sequence | sequence record 37208 | CMV-F 5'-CGCAAATGGGCGGTAGGCGTG-3'
ACCGTCAGATCGCCTGGAGACGCCATCCACGCTGTTTTGACCTCCATAGAAGACACCGGGACCGATCCAG
CCTCCGGACTCTAGAGGATCCGGTACTCGAGGAACTGAAAAACCAGAAAGTTAACTGGTAAGTTTAGTCT
TTTTGTCTTTTATTTCAGGTCCCGGATCCGGTGGTGGTGCAAATCAAAGAACTGCTCCTCAGTGGATGTT
GCCTTTACTTCTAGGCCTGTACGGAAGTGTTACTTCTGCTCTAAAAGCTGCGGAATTGTACCCGCGGCCG
CCAGCCATGTATCCTTACGATGTACCAGACTATGCTGGGCCTCACGGGCCGATGTATTCTCCGCTCTGTC
TCACCCAGGATGAGTTTCATCCTTTCATTGAAGCACTTCTGCCCCATGTCCGCGCCTTCGCCTACACATG
GTTCAACCTGCAGGCCCGAAAGCGGAAATACTTCAAAAAACATGAGAAGCGCATGTCGAAAGAAGAGGAG
AGGGCCGTGAAGGATGAACTGCTAAGCGAGAAGCCCGAGGTCAAGCAGAAGTGGGCTTCCCGACTTCTGG
CCAAGTTACGGAAAGATATCCGACCCGAGTACCGAGAGGATTTTGTTCTTACAGTTACAGGGAAAAAACC
TCCATGCTGTGTTCTTTCCAACCCTGATCAGAAAGGCAAGATGCGGAGAATTGACTGCCTCCGCCAGGCA
GATAAAGTATGGAGGTTGGACCTCGTCATGGTGATCTTGTTCAAAGGTATTCCGCTGGAAAGTACTGATG
GCGAGCGCCTTGTAAAGAGTCCACAGTGCTCTAATCCAGGGCTCTGTGTCCAGCCCCATCACATA
