>Addgene plasmid #31404 | pCHNFI-A4 | addgene partial sequence | sequence record 124395 | mNfia-F 5'-TGTCCAGCCCCATCACATAG-3'
TTTGGCATACTTTGTACATGCAGCAGATTCAAGTCAATCTGAAAGTCCCAGCCAGCCAAGTGAAGCTGAC
ATTAAGGACCAGCCAGAAAATGGACATTTGGGCTTCCAGGACAGCTTTGTCACATCAGGTGTTTTCAGTG
TGACTTAGCTAGTAAGAGTGTCACAAACACCAATAGCTGCAGGAACCGGCCCCAATTTTTCTCTCTCTGA
TTTGGAAAGTTCTTCATACTACAGCATGAGTCCAGGAGCAATGAGGAGGTCTCTGCCCAGCACATCCTCT
ACCAGCTCTACAAAGCGCCTCAAGTCTGTGGAGGATGAAATGGACAGTCCTGGTGAAGAACCATTTTACA
CAGGCCAAGGGCGCTCCCCAGGGAGTGGCAGCCAGTCCAGTGGATGGCATGAAGTAGAGCCAGGCTTGCC
ATCTCCAAGCACACTGAAGAAGTCTGAGAAGTCTGGTTTCAGCAGCCCCTCCCCTTCGCAGACCTCCTCC
CTGGGAACAGCATTCACACAGCATCACCGACCTGTCATTACAGGACCCAGAGCAAGTCCACATGCGACGC
CATCGACTCTCCACTTTCCAACGTCACCCATCATCCAGCAGCCTGGGCCTTACTTCTCACACCCAGCCAT
CCGTTACCACCCTCAGGAGACGCTGAAAGAGTTTGTCCAACTTGTCTGTCCTGATGCTGGTCAGCAAGCT
GGACAGGTGGGGTTTCTCAATCCCAATGGAAGCAGTCAAGGCAAGGTGCACAACCCATTCCTCCCCACCC
CAATGTTGCCGCCGCCGCCACCACCACCGATGG
