>Addgene plasmid #31404 | pCHNFI-A4 | addgene partial sequence | sequence record 124397 | EBV-rev 5'-GTGGTTTGTCCAAACTCATC-3'
CCCGCGGCCCTAGCTAGACTTCAAATGTCACACAGCCCAACCATTTCCAGCACCATGAGAAATTACGACA
GTCCCTAAAGTATTAAAAAAGAAAAAAAAAAAGAAAAAAAGAAAAAAAGAAAAAAAAAGAATCCCAAAAA
GTTATGGCCTTTGCTGTTTGACCACGATGTTTGCTGTTTCCATGTATAAGTTGATTCGAGTTGGTTTCGC
TCCCCTTCCACTGACAGTGAAGTTGTAACTGCGCCGGGTTGAGGTTGCGTCCATGTTACAGAGTTGAGAA
GGGGTCAGGTGGTCTGTCTGGAGGATGGTGGGATGCTGCAACTTTTATCCCAGGTACCAGGATCGGTGAG
GTGGGGGAGGCTGCACCTCCTTCTGTTGATGTGGTTGGAGGCTTGGTGTCTGGCATGGACAGAGGCACAG
GCCTGGCCATCGGTGGTGGTGGCGGCGGCGGCAACATTGGGGTGGGGAGGAATGGGTTGTGCACCTTGCC
TTGACTGCTTCCATTGGGATTGAGAAACCCCACCTGTCCAGCTTGCTGACCAGCATCAGGACAGACAAGT
TGGACAAACTCTTTCAGCGTCTCCTGAGGGTGGTAACGGATGGCTGGGTGTGAGAAGTAAGGCCCAGGCT
GCTGGATGATGGGTGACGTTGGAAAGTGGAGAGTCGATGGCGTCGCATGTGGACTTGCTCTGGGTCCTGT
AATGACAGGTCGGTGATGCTGTGTGAATGCTGTTCCCAGGGAGGAGGTCTGCGAA
