>Addgene plasmid #31404 | pCHNFI-A4 | addgene partial sequence | sequence record 127978 | mNfia-F 5'-TGTCCAGCCCCATCACATAG-3'
TATTTGGCATACTTTGTACATGCAGCAGATTCAAGTCAATCTGAAAGTCCCAGCCAGCCAAGTGAAGCTG
ACATTAAGGACCAGCCAGAAAATGGACATTTGGGCTTCCAGGACAGCTTTGTCACATCAGGTGTTTTCAG
TGTGACTTAGCTAGTAAGAGTGTCACAAACACCAATAGCTGCAGGAACCGGCCCCAATTTTTCTCTCTCT
GATTTGGAAAGTTCTTCATACTACAGCATGAGTCCAGGAGCAATGAGGAGGTCTCTGCCCAGCACATCCT
CTACCAGCTCTACAAAGCGCCTCAAGTCTGTGGAGGATGAAATGGACAGTCCTGGTGAAGAACCATTTTA
CACAGGCCAAGGGCGCTCCCCAGGGAGTGGCAGCCAGTCCAGTGGATGGCATGAAGTAGAGCCAGGCTTG
CCATCTCCAAGCACACTGAAGAAGTCTGAGAAGTCTGGTTTCAGCAGCCCCTCCCCTTCGCAGACCTCCT
CCCTGGGAACAGCATTCACACAGCATCACCGACCTGTCATTACAGGACCCAGAGCAAGTCCACATGCGAC
GCCATCGACTCTCCACTTTCCAACGTCACCCATCATCCAGCAGCCTGGGCCTTACTTCTCACACCCAGCC
ATCCGTTACCACCCTCAGGAGACGCTGAAAGAGTTTGTCCAACTTGTCTGTCCTGATGCTGGTCAGCAAG
CTGGACAGGTGGGGTTCCTCAATCCCAATGGAAGCAGTCAAGGCAAGGTGCACAACCCATTCCTCCCCAC
CCCAATGTTGCCGCCGCCGCCACCACCACCGATGGCCAGGCCTGTGCCTCTGCCCATGCCAGACACCAAG
CCTCCAACCACATCAACAGAAGGAGGTGCAGCCTCCCCCGCCTCACCGATCCTGGTACCTGGGATAAAAG
TGCAGCATCCCGCTAGCTAGGGCCGCGGGGATCCAGACATGATAAGATACATTGATGAGTTTGGACAAAC
CACAACTAGAATGCAGTGAAAAAAATGCTTTATTTGTGAAATTTGTGATGCTA
