>Addgene plasmid #31404 | pCHNFI-A4 | addgene partial sequence | sequence record 127979 | CMV-F 5'-CGCAAATGGGCGGTAGGCGTG-3'
CAGAGCTCGTTTAGTGAACCGTCAGATCGCCTGGAGACGCCATCCACGCTGTTTTGACCTCCATAGAAGA
CACCGGGACCGATCCAGCCTCCGGACTCTAGAGGATCCGGTACTCGAGGAACTGAAAAACCAGAAAGTTA
ACTGGTAAGTTTAGTCTTTTTGTCTTTTATTTCAGGTCCCGGATCCGGTGGTGGTGCAAATCAAAGAACT
GCTCCTCAGTGGATGTTGCCTTTACTTCTAGGCCTGTACGGAAGTGTTACTTCTGCTCTAAAAGCTGCGG
AATTGTACCCGCGGCCGCCAGCCATGTATCCTTACGATGTACCAGACTATGCTGGGCCTCACGGGCCTCC
GCTCTGTCTCCCCAGGATGAGTTTCATCCTTTCATTGAAGCACTTCTGCCCCATGTCCGCGCCTTCGCCT
ACACATGGTTCAACCTGCAGGCCCGAAAGCGGAAATACTTCAAAAAACATGAGAAGCGCATGTCGAAAGA
AGAGGAGAGGGCCGTGAAGGATGAACTGCTAAGCGAGAAGCCCGAGGTCAAGCAGAAGTGGGCTTCCCGA
CTTCTGGCCAAGTTACGGAAAGATATCCGACCCGAGTACCGAGAGGATTTTGTTCTTACAGTTACAGGGA
AAAAACCTCCATGCTGTGTTCTTTCCAACCCTGATCAGAAAGGCAAGATGCGGAGAATTGACTGCCTCCG
CCAGGCAGATAAAGTATGGAGGTTGGACCTCGTCATGGTGATCTTGTTCAAAGGTATTCCGCTGGAAAGT
ACTGATGGCGAGCGCCTTGTAAAGAGTCCACAGTGCTCTAATCCAGGGCTCTGTGTCCAGCCCCATCACA
TAGGGGTTTCTGTAAAGGAACTCGATTTATATTTGGCATACTTTGTACATGCAGCAGATTCAAGTCAATC
TGAAAGTCCCAGCCAGCCAAGTGAAGCTGACATTA
